Addgene plasmid #162729: pX330 C-FKBP-Cas9
Purpose: Mammalian expression
Depositing lab: Amit Choudhary. Depositing organization: Broad Institute. Publication: Chemogenetic System Demonstrates That Cas9 Longevity Impacts Genome Editing Outcomes. Sreekanth V, Zhou Q, Kokkonda P, Bermudez-Cabrera HC, Lim D, Law BK, Holmes BR, Chaudhary SK, Pergu R, Leger BS, Walker JA, Gifford DK, Sherwood RI, Choudhary A. ACS Cent Sci. 2020 Dec 23;6(12):2228-2237. doi: 10.1021/acscentsci.0c00129. Epub 2020 Nov 18. PubMed 33376784.
Backbone
  Vector backbone: pUC ori vector, pX330-U6-Chimeric_BB-CBh-hSpCas9
  Vector type: Mammalian Expression, CRISPR
Growth in bacteria
  Bacterial resistance: Ampicillin, 100 μg/mL
  Growth temperature: 37°C
  Growth strain: NEB Stable
  Copy number: High Copy
Gene/Insert
  Gene/Insert name: FKBP F36V
  Species: H. sapiens (human)
  Insert size (bp): 321
  Promoter: CBh
  Tag / fusion protein: 3xFLAG (N terminal on insert)
  Cloning method: Gibson Cloning
  Sequencing primers: 5′ agggatggttggttggtggg; 3′ CCAATCCTCCCCCTTGCTGT
Terms and licenses: Academic/Nonprofit Terms; Industry Terms: Not Available to Industry
How to cite: pX330 C-FKBP-Cas9 was a gift from Amit Choudhary (Addgene plasmid # 162729 ; http://n2t.net/addgene:162729 ; RRID:Addgene_162729)
