[The description below was written by a language model from this plasmid's Addgene catalogue record and pLannotate feature annotations shown in this document.]
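Description:
pX330 C-FKBP-Cas9 is a mammalian CRISPR expression plasmid of about 8.8 kb, built on the pX330-U6-Chimeric_BB-CBh-hSpCas9 backbone. It is propagated in E. coli through a high-copy pUC-type origin and selected with ampicillin (AmpR, β-lactamase). The backbone also carries an f1 phage origin and a single annotated AAV2 inverted terminal repeat downstream of the expression cassette. With only one ITR annotated, the record does not indicate that the plasmid is meant for AAV packaging.

Like its parent vector, the plasmid contains two expression units. A human U6 RNA polymerase III promoter sits upstream of the Streptococcus pyogenes guide RNA scaffold, and the gap between them is where a user-chosen spacer would normally be cloned. The record lists no specific target sequence. The second unit uses the CBh promoter, a composite of the CMV enhancer, a chicken β-actin promoter fragment and a hybrid CBA/MVM intron. It drives full-length SpCas9, which the annotation software splits into N- and C-terminal portions that are in fact contiguous. Cas9 is followed by a nucleoplasmin bipartite NLS and then the 321 bp human FKBP12 F36V domain fused at the C-terminus, and the cassette ends with a bGH polyadenylation signal. The catalogue entry also lists an N-terminal 3xFLAG tag, which the feature table does not annotate separately.

The F36V mutation lets FKBP12 bind synthetic "bumped" ligands that do not bind the wild-type protein, so the fused Cas9 can be addressed by small molecules. According to the associated publication title, the construct belongs to a chemogenetic system for testing how Cas9 longevity in cells affects genome editing outcomes.
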