Features (pLannotate 1.2.2; 19 found; start..end, strand, type, name):
      1..241     +  promoter       U6 promoter: RNA polymerase III promoter for human U6 snRNA
    268..343     +  misc_RNA       gRNA scaffold: guide RNA scaffold for the Streptococcus pyogenes CRISPR/Cas9 system
    350..393     +  misc_RNA       gRNA scaffold (fragment): guide RNA scaffold for the Streptococcus pyogenes CRISPR/Cas9 system
    440..725     +  enhancer       CMV enhancer: human cytomegalovirus immediate early enhancer; contains an 18-bp deletion relative to the standard CMV enhancer
    828..961     +  promoter       chicken β-actin promoter (fragment): No description available
    962..1189    +  intron         hybrid intron: hybrid between chicken β-actin (CBA) and minute virus of mice (MMV) introns (Gray et al., 2011)
   1333..2934    +  CDS            Cas9(N): N-terminal portion of Streptococcus pyogenes Cas9 (Zetsche et al., 2015)
   2935..5433    +  CDS            Cas9(C): C-terminal portion of Streptococcus pyogenes Cas9 (Zetsche et al., 2015)
   5434..5481    +  CDS            nucleoplasmin NLS: bipartite nuclear localization signal from nucleoplasmin
   5481..5803    +  CDS            FKBP-V (fragment): F36V mutant of FK506-binding protein FKBP12 binds synthetic ligands that do not bind wild-type FKBP
   5836..5947    +  polyA_signal   bGH poly(A) signal: bovine growth hormone polyadenylation signal
   6052..6192    +  repeat_region  AAV2 ITR: inverted terminal repeat of adeno-associated virus serotype 2 inverted
   6197..6248    -  misc_feature   bom (fragment): basis of mobility region from pBR322
   6267..6722    +  rep_origin     f1 ori (sequence partly withheld): f1 bacteriophage origin of replication; arrow indicates direction of (+) strand synthesis
   6723..6772    -  misc_feature   bom (fragment): basis of mobility region from pBR322
   6874..6909    -  CDS            rop (fragment): Rop protein, which maintains plasmids at low copy number; rop
   7004..7108    +  promoter       AmpR promoter: bla
   7109..7969    +  CDS            AmpR: β-lactamase; bla; confers resistance to ampicillin, carbenicillin, and related antibiotics
   8140..8728    +  rep_origin     ori: high-copy-number ColE1/pMB1/pBR322/pUC origin of replication
>Addgene plasmid #162729 | pX330 C-FKBP-Cas9 | addgene full sequence | sequence record 320078 | Addgene NGS Result
GAGGGCCTATTTCCCATGATTCCTTCATATTTGCATATACGATACAAGGCTGTTAGAGAGATAATTGGAA
TTAATTTGACTGTAAACACAAAGATATTAGTACAAAATACGTGACGTAGAAAGTAATAATTTCTTGGGTA
GTTTGCAGTTTTAAAATTATGTTTTAAAATGGACTATCATATGCTTACCGTAACTTGAAAGTATTTCGAT
TTCTTGGCTTTATATATCTTGTGGAAAGGACGAAACACCGGGTCTTCGAGAAGACCTGTTTTAGAGCTAG
AAATAGCAAGTTAAAATAAGGCTAGTCCGTTATCAACTTGAAAAAGTGGCACCGAGTCGGTGCTTTTTTG
TTTTAGAGCTAGAAATAGCAAGTTAAAATAAGGCTAGTCCGTTTTTAGCGCGTGCGCCAATTCTGCAGAC
AAATGGCTCTAGAGGTACCCGTTACATAACTTACGGTAAATGGCCCGCCTGGCTGACCGCCCAACGACCC
CCGCCCATTGACGTCAATAGTAACGCCAATAGGGACTTTCCATTGACGTCAATGGGTGGAGTATTTACGG
TAAACTGCCCACTTGGCAGTACATCAAGTGTATCATATGCCAAGTACGCCCCCTATTGACGTCAATGACG
GTAAATGGCCCGCCTGGCATTGTGCCCAGTACATGACCTTATGGGACTTTCCTACTTGGCAGTACATCTA
CGTATTAGTCATCGCTATTACCATGGTCGAGGTGAGCCCCACGTTCTGCTTCACTCTCCCCATCTCCCCC
CCCTCCCCACCCCCAATTTTGTATTTATTTATTTTTTAATTATTTTGTGCAGCGATGGGGGCGAGGGGCG
GGGCGGGGCGAGGCGGAGAGGTGCGGCGGCAGCCAATCAGAGCGGCGCGCTCCGAAAGTTTCCTTTTATG
GCGAGGCGGCGGCGGCGGCGGCCCTATAAAAAGCGAAGCGCGCGGCGGGCGGGAGTCGCTGCGCGCTGCC
TTCGCCCCGTGCCCCGCTCCGCCGCCGCCTCGCGCCGCCCGCCCCGGCTCTGACTGACCGCGTTACTCCC
ACAGGTGAGCGGGCGGGACGGCCCTTCTCCTCCGGGCTGTAATTAGCTGAGCAAGAGGTAAGGGTTTAAG
GGATGGTTGGTTGGTGGGGTATTAATGTTTAATTACCTGGAGCACCTGCCTGAAATCACTTTTTTTCAGG
TTGGACCGGTGCCACCATGGACTATAAGGACCACGACGGAGACTACAAGGATCATGATATTGATTACAAA
GACGATGACGATAAGATGGCCCCAAAGAAGAAGCGGAAGGTCGGTATCCACGGAGTCCCAGCAGCCGGAT
CCGACAAGAAGTACAGCATCGGCCTGGACATCGGCACCAACTCTGTGGGCTGGGCCGTGATCACCGACGA
GTACAAGGTGCCCAGCAAGAAATTCAAGGTGCTGGGCAACACCGACCGGCACAGCATCAAGAAGAACCTG
ATCGGAGCCCTGCTGTTCGACAGCGGCGAAACAGCCGAGGCCACCCGGCTGAAGAGAACCGCCAGAAGAA
GATACACCAGACGGAAGAACCGGATCTGCTATCTGCAAGAGATCTTCAGCAACGAGATGGCCAAGGTGGA
CGACAGCTTCTTCCACAGACTGGAAGAGTCCTTCCTGGTGGAAGAGGATAAGAAGCACGAGCGGCACCCC
ATCTTCGGCAACATCGTGGACGAGGTGGCCTACCACGAGAAGTACCCCACCATCTACCACCTGAGAAAGA
AACTGGTGGACAGCACCGACAAGGCCGACCTGCGGCTGATCTATCTGGCCCTGGCCCACATGATCAAGTT
CCGGGGCCACTTCCTGATCGAGGGCGACCTGAACCCCGACAACAGCGACGTGGACAAGCTGTTCATCCAG
CTGGTGCAGACCTACAACCAGCTGTTCGAGGAAAACCCCATCAACGCCAGCGGCGTGGACGCCAAGGCCA
TCCTGTCTGCCAGACTGAGCAAGAGCAGACGGCTGGAAAATCTGATCGCCCAGCTGCCCGGCGAGAAGAA
GAATGGCCTGTTCGGAAACCTGATTGCCCTGAGCCTGGGCCTGACCCCCAACTTCAAGAGCAACTTCGAC
CTGGCCGAGGATGCCAAACTGCAGCTGAGCAAGGACACCTACGACGACGACCTGGACAACCTGCTGGCCC
AGATCGGCGACCAGTACGCCGACCTGTTTCTGGCCGCCAAGAACCTGTCCGACGCCATCCTGCTGAGCGA
CATCCTGAGAGTGAACACCGAGATCACCAAGGCCCCCCTGAGCGCCTCTATGATCAAGAGATACGACGAG
CACCACCAGGACCTGACCCTGCTGAAAGCTCTCGTGCGGCAGCAGCTGCCTGAGAAGTACAAAGAGATTT
TCTTCGACCAGAGCAAGAACGGCTACGCCGGCTACATTGACGGCGGAGCCAGCCAGGAAGAGTTCTACAA
GTTCATCAAGCCCATCCTGGAAAAGATGGACGGCACCGAGGAACTGCTCGTGAAGCTGAACAGAGAGGAC
CTGCTGCGGAAGCAGCGGACCTTCGACAACGGCAGCATCCCCCACCAGATCCACCTGGGAGAGCTGCACG
CCATTCTGCGGCGGCAGGAAGATTTTTACCCATTCCTGAAGGACAACCGGGAAAAGATCGAGAAGATCCT
GACCTTCCGCATCCCCTACTACGTGGGCCCTCTGGCCAGGGGAAACAGCAGATTCGCCTGGATGACCAGA
AAGAGCGAGGAAACCATCACCCCCTGGAACTTCGAGGAAGTGGTGGACAAGGGCGCTTCCGCCCAGAGCT
TCATCGAGCGGATGACCAACTTCGATAAGAACCTGCCCAACGAGAAGGTGCTGCCCAAGCACAGCCTGCT
GTACGAGTACTTCACCGTGTATAACGAGCTGACCAAAGTGAAATACGTGACCGAGGGAATGAGAAAGCCC
GCCTTCCTGAGCGGCGAGCAGAAAAAGGCCATCGTGGACCTGCTGTTCAAGACCAACCGGAAAGTGACCG
TGAAGCAGCTGAAAGAGGACTACTTCAAGAAAATCGAGTGCTTCGACTCCGTGGAAATCTCCGGCGTGGA
AGATCGGTTCAACGCCTCCCTGGGCACATACCACGATCTGCTGAAAATTATCAAGGACAAGGACTTCCTG
GACAATGAGGAAAACGAGGACATTCTGGAAGATATCGTGCTGACCCTGACACTGTTTGAGGACAGAGAGA
TGATCGAGGAACGGCTGAAAACCTATGCCCACCTGTTCGACGACAAAGTGATGAAGCAGCTGAAGCGGCG
GAGATACACCGGCTGGGGCAGGCTGAGCCGGAAGCTGATCAACGGCATCCGGGACAAGCAGTCCGGCAAG
ACAATCCTGGATTTCCTGAAGTCCGACGGCTTCGCCAACAGAAACTTCATGCAGCTGATCCACGACGACA
GCCTGACCTTTAAAGAGGACATCCAGAAAGCCCAGGTGTCCGGCCAGGGCGATAGCCTGCACGAGCACAT
TGCCAATCTGGCCGGCAGCCCCGCCATTAAGAAGGGCATCCTGCAGACAGTGAAGGTGGTGGACGAGCTC
GTGAAAGTGATGGGCCGGCACAAGCCCGAGAACATCGTGATCGAAATGGCCAGAGAGAACCAGACCACCC
AGAAGGGACAGAAGAACAGCCGCGAGAGAATGAAGCGGATCGAAGAGGGCATCAAAGAGCTGGGCAGCCA
GATCCTGAAAGAACACCCCGTGGAAAACACCCAGCTGCAGAACGAGAAGCTGTACCTGTACTACCTGCAG
AATGGGCGGGATATGTACGTGGACCAGGAACTGGACATCAACCGGCTGTCCGACTACGATGTGGACCATA
TCGTGCCTCAGAGCTTTCTGAAGGACGACTCCATCGACAACAAGGTGCTGACCAGAAGCGACAAGAACCG
GGGCAAGAGCGACAACGTGCCCTCCGAAGAGGTCGTGAAGAAGATGAAGAACTACTGGCGGCAGCTGCTG
AACGCCAAGCTGATTACCCAGAGAAAGTTCGACAATCTGACCAAGGCCGAGAGAGGCGGCCTGAGCGAAC
TGGATAAGGCCGGCTTCATCAAGAGACAGCTGGTGGAAACCCGGCAGATCACAAAGCACGTGGCACAGAT
CCTGGACTCCCGGATGAACACTAAGTACGACGAGAATGACAAGCTGATCCGGGAAGTGAAAGTGATCACC
CTGAAGTCCAAGCTGGTGTCCGATTTCCGGAAGGATTTCCAGTTTTACAAAGTGCGCGAGATCAACAACT
ACCACCACGCCCACGACGCCTACCTGAACGCCGTCGTGGGAACCGCCCTGATCAAAAAGTACCCTAAGCT
GGAAAGCGAGTTCGTGTACGGCGACTACAAGGTGTACGACGTGCGGAAGATGATCGCCAAGAGCGAGCAG
GAAATCGGCAAGGCTACCGCCAAGTACTTCTTCTACAGCAACATCATGAACTTTTTCAAGACCGAGATTA
CCCTGGCCAACGGCGAGATCCGGAAGCGGCCTCTGATCGAGACAAACGGCGAAACCGGGGAGATCGTGTG
GGATAAGGGCCGGGATTTTGCCACCGTGCGGAAAGTGCTGAGCATGCCCCAAGTGAATATCGTGAAAAAG
ACCGAGGTGCAGACAGGCGGCTTCAGCAAAGAGTCTATCCTGCCCAAGAGGAACAGCGATAAGCTGATCG
CCAGAAAGAAGGACTGGGACCCTAAGAAGTACGGCGGCTTCGACAGCCCCACCGTGGCCTATTCTGTGCT
GGTGGTGGCCAAAGTGGAAAAGGGCAAGTCCAAGAAACTGAAGAGTGTGAAAGAGCTGCTGGGGATCACC
ATCATGGAAAGAAGCAGCTTCGAGAAGAATCCCATCGACTTTCTGGAAGCCAAGGGCTACAAAGAAGTGA
AAAAGGACCTGATCATCAAGCTGCCTAAGTACTCCCTGTTCGAGCTGGAAAACGGCCGGAAGAGAATGCT
GGCCTCTGCCGGCGAACTGCAGAAGGGAAACGAACTGGCCCTGCCCTCCAAATATGTGAACTTCCTGTAC
CTGGCCAGCCACTATGAGAAGCTGAAGGGCTCCCCCGAGGATAATGAGCAGAAACAGCTGTTTGTGGAAC
AGCACAAGCACTACCTGGACGAGATCATCGAGCAGATCAGCGAGTTCTCCAAGAGAGTGATCCTGGCCGA
CGCTAATCTGGACAAAGTGCTGTCCGCCTACAACAAGCACCGGGATAAGCCCATCAGAGAGCAGGCCGAG
AATATCATCCACCTGTTTACCCTGACCAATCTGGGAGCCCCTGCCGCCTTCAAGTACTTTGACACCACCA
TCGACCGGAAGAGGTACACCAGCACCAAAGAGGTGCTGGACGCCACCCTGATCCACCAGAGCATCACCGG
CCTGTACGAGACACGGATCGACCTGTCTCAGCTGGGAGGCGACAAAAGGCCGGCGGCCACGAAAAAGGCC
GGCCAGGCAAAAAAGAAAAAGGGAGTGCAGGTGGAAACCATCTCCCCAGGAGACGGGCGCACCTTCCCCA
AGCGCGGCCAGACCTGCGTGGTGCACTACACCGGGATGCTTGAAGATGGAAAGAAAGTTGATTCCTCCCG
GGACAGAAACAAGCCCTTTAAGTTTATGCTAGGCAAGCAGGAGGTGATCCGAGGCTGGGAAGAAGGGGTT
GCCCAGATGAGTGTGGGTCAGAGAGCCAAACTGACTATATCTCCAGATTATGCCTATGGTGCCACTGGGC
ACCCAGGCATCATCCCACCACATGCCACTCTCGTCTTCGATGTGGAGCTTCTAAAACTGGAATAAGAATT
CCTAGAGCTCGCTGATCAGCCTCGACTGTGCCTTCTAGTTGCCAGCCATCTGTTGTTTGCCCCTCCCCCG
TGCCTTCCTTGACCCTGGAAGGTGCCACTCCCACTGTCCTTTCCTAATAAAATGAGGAAATTGCATCGCA
TTGTCTGAGTAGGTGTCATTCTATTCTGGGGGGTGGGGTGGGGCAGGACAGCAAGGGGGAGGATTGGGAA
GAGAATAGCAGGCATGCTGGGGAGCGGCCGCAGGAACCCCTAGTGATGGAGTTGGCCACTCCCTCTCTGC
GCGCTCGCTCGCTCACTGAGGCCGGGCGACCAAAGGTCGCCCGACGCCCGGGCTTTGCCCGGGCGGCCTC
AGTGAGCGAGCGAGCGCGCAGCTGCCTGCAGGGGCGCCTGATGCGGTATTTTCTCCTTACGCATCTGTGC
GGTATTTCACACCGCATA
[95 nt withheld, positions 6249-6343]
T
[46 nt withheld, positions 6345-6390]
C
[141 nt withheld, positions 6392-6532]
CCTTTGACGTTGGAGTCCACGTTCTTT
[37 nt withheld, positions 6560-6596]
ACTCTATCTCGGGCTATTCTTTTGATTTATAAGGGATTTTGCCGATTTCGGTCTATTGGTTAAAAAATGA
GCTGATTTAACAAAAATTTAACGCGAATTTTAACAAAATATTAACGTTTACAATTTTATGGTGCACTCTC
AGTACAATCTGCTCTGATGCCGCATAGTTAAGCCAGCCCCGACACCCGCCAACACCCGCTGACGCGCCCT
GACGGGCTTGTCTGCTCCCGGCATCCGCTTACAGACAAGCTGTGACCGTCTCCGGGAGCTGCATGTGTCA
GAGGTTTTCACCGTCATCACCGAAACGCGCGAGACGAAAGGGCCTCGTGATACGCCTATTTTTATAGGTT
AATGTCATGATAATAATGGTTTCTTAGACGTCAGGTGGCACTTTTCGGGGAAATGTGCGCGGAACCCCTA
TTTGTTTATTTTTCTAAATACATTCAAATATGTATCCGCTCATGAGACAATAACCCTGATAAATGCTTCA
ATAATATTGAAAAAGGAAGAGTATGAGTATTCAACATTTCCGTGTCGCCCTTATTCCCTTTTTTGCGGCA
TTTTGCCTTCCTGTTTTTGCTCACCCAGAAACGCTGGTGAAAGTAAAAGATGCTGAAGATCAGTTGGGTG
CACGAGTGGGTTACATCGAACTGGATCTCAACAGCGGTAAGATCCTTGAGAGTTTTCGCCCCGAAGAACG
TTTTCCAATGATGAGCACTTTTAAAGTTCTGCTATGTGGCGCGGTATTATCCCGTATTGACGCCGGGCAA
GAGCAACTCGGTCGCCGCATACACTATTCTCAGAATGACTTGGTTGAGTACTCACCAGTCACAGAAAAGC
ATCTTACGGATGGCATGACAGTAAGAGAATTATGCAGTGCTGCCATAACCATGAGTGATAACACTGCGGC
CAACTTACTTCTGACAACGATCGGAGGACCGAAGGAGCTAACCGCTTTTTTGCACAACATGGGGGATCAT
GTAACTCGCCTTGATCGTTGGGAACCGGAGCTGAATGAAGCCATACCAAACGACGAGCGTGACACCACGA
TGCCTGTAGCAATGGCAACAACGTTGCGCAAACTATTAACTGGCGAACTACTTACTCTAGCTTCCCGGCA
ACAATTAATAGACTGGATGGAGGCGGATAAAGTTGCAGGACCACTTCTGCGCTCGGCCCTTCCGGCTGGC
TGGTTTATTGCTGATAAATCTGGAGCCGGTGAGCGTGGAAGCCGCGGTATCATTGCAGCACTGGGGCCAG
ATGGTAAGCCCTCCCGTATCGTAGTTATCTACACGACGGGGAGTCAGGCAACTATGGATGAACGAAATAG
ACAGATCGCTGAGATAGGTGCCTCACTGATTAAGCATTGGTAACTGTCAGACCAAGTTTACTCATATATA
CTTTAGATTGATTTAAAACTTCATTTTTAATTTAAAAGGATCTAGGTGAAGATCCTTTTTGATAATCTCA
TGACCAAAATCCCTTAACGTGAGTTTTCGTTCCACTGAGCGTCAGACCCCGTAGAAAAGATCAAAGGATC
TTCTTGAGATCCTTTTTTTCTGCGCGTAATCTGCTGCTTGCAAACAAAAAAACCACCGCTACCAGCGGTG
GTTTGTTTGCCGGATCAAGAGCTACCAACTCTTTTTCCGAAGGTAACTGGCTTCAGCAGAGCGCAGATAC
CAAATACTGTTCTTCTAGTGTAGCCGTAGTTAGGCCACCACTTCAAGAACTCTGTAGCACCGCCTACATA
CCTCGCTCTGCTAATCCTGTTACCAGTGGCTGCTGCCAGTGGCGATAAGTCGTGTCTTACCGGGTTGGAC
TCAAGACGATAGTTACCGGATAAGGCGCAGCGGTCGGGCTGAACGGGGGGTTCGTGCACACAGCCCAGCT
TGGAGCGAACGACCTACACCGAACTGAGATACCTACAGCGTGAGCTATGAGAAAGCGCCACGCTTCCCGA
AGGGAGAAAGGCGGACAGGTATCCGGTAAGCGGCAGGGTCGGAACAGGAGAGCGCACGAGGGAGCTTCCA
GGGGGAAACGCCTGGTATCTTTATAGTCCTGTCGGGTTTCGCCACCTCTGACTTGAGCGTCGATTTTTGT
GATGCTCGTCAGGGGGGCGGAGCCTATGGAAAAACGCCAGCAACGCGGCCTTTTTACGGTTCCTGGCCTT
TTGCTGGCCTTTTGCTCACATGT
